>Addgene plasmid #145505 | pGBW-m4046530 | depositor full sequence | sequence record 287682 | Full Sequence
GCGGCCGCTTGCTATATTGAAGTACGGATTAGAAGCCGCCGAGCGGGCGACAGCCCTCCGACGGAAGACT
CTCCTCCGTGCGTCCTCGTCTTCACCGGTCGCGTTCCTGAAACGCAGATGTGCCTCGCGCCGCACTGCTC
CGAACAATAAAGATTCTACAATACTAGCTTTTATGGTTATGAAGAGGAAAAATTGGCAGTAACCTGGCCC
CACAAACCTTCAAATTAACGAATCAAATTAACAACCATAGGATGATAATGCGATTAGTTTTTTAGCCTTA
TTTCTGGGGTAATTAATCAGCGAAGCGATGATTTTTGATCTATTAACAGATATATAAATGGAAAAGCTGC
ATAACCACTTTAACTAATACTTTCAACATTTTCAGTTTGTATTACTTCTTATTCAAATGTCATAAAAGTA
TCAACAAAAAATTGTTAATATACCTCTATACTTTAACGTCAAGGAGAAAAAACTATAATGGCTGATGCAC
AATCGTTTTTAAACGGGTTTGCGCTCGTGCCGAGAGGTTCTGATTATAAAGATCATGATGGTGATTATAA
AGATCATGATATTGATTATAAAGATGATGATGATAAATAAACAGGCCCCTTTTCCTTTGTCGATATCATG
TAATTAGTTATGTCACGCTTACATTCACGCCCTCCTCCCACATCCGCTCTAACCGAAAAGGAAGGAGTTA
GACAACCTGAAGTCTAGGTCCCTATTTATTTTTTTTAATAGTTATGTTAGTATTAAGAACGTTATTTATA
TTTCAAATTTTTCTTTTTTTTCTGTACAAAGCGGCCGCCGAACCACTAGTGCACTGCAGTACACGGTTTC
CTTGAAATTTTTTTGATTCGGTAATCTCCGAACAGAAGGAAGAACGAAGGAAGGAGCACAGACTTAGATT
GGTATATATACGCATATGTAGTGTTGAAGAAACATGAAATTGCCCAGTATTCTTAACCCAACTGCACAGA
ACAAAAACGTGCAGGAAACGAAGATAAATCATGTCGAAAGCTACATATAAGGAACGTGCTGCTACTCATC
CTAGTCCTGTTGCTGCCAAGCTATTTAATATCATGCACGAAAAGCAAACAAACTTGTGTGCTTCATTGGA
TGTTCGTACCACCAAGGAATTACTGGAGTTAGTTGAAGCATTAGGTCCCAAAATTTGTTTACTAAAAACA
CATGTGGATATCTTGACTGATTTTTCCATGGAGGGCACAGTTAAGCCGCTAAAGGCATTATCCGCCAAGT
ACAATTTTTTACTCTTCGAGGACAGAAAATTTGCTGACATTGGTAATACAGTCAAATTGCAGTACTCTGC
GGGTGTATACAGAATAGCAGAATGGGCAGACATTACGAATGCACACGGTGTGGTGGGCCCAGGTATTGTT
AGCGGTTTGAAGCAGGCGGCAGAAGAAGTAACAAAGGAACCTAGAGGCCTTTTGATGTTAGCAGAATTGT
CATGCAAGGGCTCCCTATCTACTGGAGAATATACTAAGGGTACTGTTGACATTGCGAAGAGCGACAAAGA
TTTTGTTATCGGCTTTATTGCTCAAAGAGACATGGGTGGAAGAGATGAAGGTTACGATTGGTTGATTATG
ACACCCGGTGTGGGTTTAGATGACAAGGGAGATGCATTGGGTCAACAGTATAGAACCGTGGATGATGTGG
TTTCTACAGGATCTGACATTATTATTGTTGGAAGAGGACTATTTGCAAAGGGAAGGGATGCTAAGGTAGA
GGGTGAACGTTACAGAAAAGCAGGCTGGGAAGCATATTTGAGAAGATGCGGCCAGCAAAACTAAAAAACT
GTATTATAAGTAAATGCATGTATACTAAACTCACAAATTAGAGCTTCAATTTAATTATATCAGTTATTAC
CCGAGTAACGAAGCATCTGTGCTTCATTTTGTAGAACAAAAATGCAACGCGAGAGCGCTAATTTTTCAAA
CAAAGAATCTGAGCTGCATTTTTACAGAACAGAAATGCAACGCGAAAGCGCTATTTTACCAACGAAGAAT
CTGTGCTTCATTTTTGTAAAACAAAAATGCAACGCGAGAGCGCTAATTTTTCAAACAAAGAATCTGAGCT
GCATTTTTACAGAACAGAAATGCAACGCGAGAGCGCTATTTTACCAACAAAGAATCTATACTTCTTTTTT
GTTCTACAAAAATGCATCCCGAGAGCGCTATTTTTCTAACAAAGCATCTTAGATTACTTTTTTTCTCCTT
TGTGCGCTCTATAATGCAGTCTCTTGATAACTTTTTGCACTGTAGGTCCGTTAAGGTTAGAAGAAGGCTA
CTTTGGTGTCTATTTTCTCTTCCATAAAAAAAGCCTGACTCCACTTCCCGCGTTTACTGATTACTAGCGA
AGCTGCGGGTGCATTTTTTCAAGATAAAGGCATCCCCGATTATATTCTATACCGATGTGGATTGCGCATA
CTTTGTGAACAGAAAGTGATAGCGTTGATGATTCTTCATTGGTCAGAAAATTATGAACGGTTTCTTCTAT
TTTGTCTCTATATACTACGTATAGGAAATGTTTACATTTTCGTATTGTTTTCGATTCACTCTATGAATAG
TTCTTACTACAATTTTTTTGTCTAAAGAGTAATACTAGAGATAAACATAAAAAATGTAGAGGTCGAGTTT
AGATGCAAGTTCAAGGAGCGAAAGGTGGATGGGTAGGTTATATAGGGATATAGCACAGAGATATATAGCA
AAGAGATACTTTTGAGCAATGTTTGTGGAAGCGGTATTCGCAATATTTTAGTAGCTCGTTACAGTCCGGT
GCGTTTTTGGTTTTTTGAAAGTGCGTCATCAGAGCGCTTTTGGTTTTCAAAAGCGCTCTGAAGTTCCTAT
ACTTTCTAGCTAGAGAATAGGAACTTCCCGAGCGGCCGCGTGTTACAAGCTTGACTCCAGCGTAACTGGA
CTGCAATCAACTCACTGGCTCACCTTCACGGGTGGGCCTTTCTTCGGTAGAAAATCAAAGGATCTTCTTG
AGATCCTTTTTTTCTGCGCGTAATCTGCTGCTTGCAAACAAAAAAACCACCGCTACCAGCGGTGGTTTGT
TTGCCGGATCAAGAGCTACCAACTCTTTTTCCGAGGTAACTGGCTTCAGCAGAGCGCAGATACCAAATAC
TGTTCTTCTAGTGTAGCCGTAGTTAGGCCACCACTTCAAGAACTCTGTAGCACCGCCTACATACCTCGCT
CTGCTAATCCTGTTACCAGTGGCTGCTGCCAGTGGCGATAAGTCGTGTCTTACCGGGTTGGACTCAAGAC
GATAGTTACCGGATAAGGCGCAGCGGTCGGGCTGAACGGGGGGTTCGTGCACACAGCCCAGCTTGGAGCG
AACGACCTACACCGAACTGAGATACCTACAGCGTGAGCTATGAGAAAGCGCCACGCTTCCCGAAGGGAGA
AAGGCGGACAGGTATCCGGTAAGCGGCAGGGTCGGAACAGGAGAGCGCACGAGGGAGCTTCCAGGGGTAA
ACGCCTGGTATCTTTATAGTCCTGTCGGGTTTCGCCACCTCTGACTTGAGCATCGATTTTTGTGATGCTC
GTCAGGGGGGCGGAGCCTATGGAAAAACGCCAGCAACGCAGAAAGGCCCACCCGAAGGTGAGCCAGGTGA
TTACATTTGGGCCCTCATCAGAGGTTTTCACCGTCATCACCGAAACGCGCGAGGCAGCTGCGGTAAAGCT
CATCAGCGTGGTCGTGAAGCGATTCACAGATGTCTGCCTGTTCATCCGCGTCCAGCTCGTTGAGTTTCTC
CAGAAGCGTTAATGTCTGGCTTCTGATAAAGCGGGCCATGTTAAGGGCGGTTTTTTCCTGTTTGGTCACT
TACCAATGCTTAATCAGTGAGGCACCTATCTCAGCGATCTGTCTATTTCGTTCATCCATAGTTGCCTGAC
TCCCCGTCGTGTAGATAACTACGATGCGGGAGGGCTTACCATCTGGCCCCAGTGCTGCAATGATACCGCG
AGACCCACGCTCACCGGCTCCAGATTTATCAGCAATAAACCAGCCAGCCGGGAGGGCCGAGCGCAGAAGT
GATCCTGCAACTTTATCCGCCTCCATCCAGTCTATTAATTGTTGCCGGGAAGCTAGAGTAAGTAGTTCGC
CAGTTAATAGTTTGCGCAACGTTGTTGCCATTGCTACAGGCATCGTGGTGTCACGCTCGTCGTTTGGTAT
GGCTTCATTCAGCTCCGGTTCCCAACGATCAAGGCGAGTTACATGATCCCCCATGTTGTGCAAAAAAGCG
GTTAGCTCCTTCGGTCCTCCGATCGTTGCCAGAAGTAAGTTGGCCGCAGTGTTATCACTCATGGTTATGG
CAGCACTGCATAATTCTCTTACTGTCATGCCATCCGTGAGATGCTTTTCTGTGACTGGTGAGTACTCAAC
CAAGTCATTCTGAGAATAGTGTATGCGGCGACCGAGTTGCTCTTGCCCGGCGTCAATACGGGATAATACC
GCGCCACATAGCAGAACTTTAAAAGTGCTCATCATTGGAAAACGTTCTTCGGGGCGTAAACTCTCAAGGA
TCTTACCGCTGTTGAGATCCAGTTCGATGTAACCCACTCGTGCACCCAACTGATCTTCAGCATCTTTTAC
TTTCACCAGCGTTTCTGGGTGAGCAAAAACAGGAAGGCAAAATGCCGCAAAAAAGGGAATAAGGGCGACA
CGGAAATGTTGAATACTCATTTTAGCTTCCTTAGCTCCTGAAAATCTCGATAACTCAAAAAATACGCCCG
GTAGTGATCTTATTTCATTATGGTGAAAGTTGGAACCTCTTACGTGCCGATCAAGTCAAAAGCCTCCGGT
CGGAGGCTTTTGACTTTCTGCTATGGAGGTCAGGTATGATTTAAATGGTCAGTTAGA
Features (pLannotate 1.2.2; 13 found; start..end, strand, type, name):
     25..466     +  promoter       GAL1 promoter: S. cerevisiae GAL1; inducible promoter, regulated by Gal4
    531..548     +  CDS            3xFLAG (fragment): three tandem FLAG® epitope tags, followed by an enterokinase cleavage site
    626..798     +  terminator     CYC1 terminator (fragment): S. cerevisiae CYC1; transcription terminator for CYC1
    834..1010    +  promoter       URA3 promoter (fragment): S. cerevisiae URA3
   1011..1814    +  CDS            URA3: orotidine-5'-phosphate decarboxylase, required for uracil biosynthesis; S. cerevisiae URA3; yeast auxotrophic marker, counterselectable with 5-fluoroorotic acid (5-FOA)
   1897..2879    -  rep_origin     2μ ori: yeast 2μ plasmid origin of replication
   2957..2986    +  terminator     T3Te terminator: phage T3 early transcription terminator
   3008..3595    +  rep_origin     ori: high-copy-number ColE1/pMB1/pBR322/pUC origin of replication
   3607..3634    -  terminator     T7Te terminator: phage T7 early transcription terminator
   3658..3849    -  CDS            rop: Rop protein, which maintains plasmids at low copy number; rop
   3850..4710    -  CDS            AmpR: β-lactamase; bla; confers resistance to ampicillin, carbenicillin, and related antibiotics
   4711..4813    -  promoter       cat promoter: promoter of the E. coli cat gene encoding chloramphenicol acetyltransferase
   4814..4845    -  terminator     tonB terminator: bidirectional E. coli tonB-P14 transcription terminator
