[The description below was written by a language model from this plasmid's Addgene catalogue record and pLannotate feature annotations shown in this document.]
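Description:
pGBW-m4046530 is an episomal yeast expression plasmid for producing the SARS-CoV-2 nsp11 peptide in Saccharomyces cerevisiae. It is a yeast/E. coli shuttle vector. In yeast, a 2μ origin supports multicopy replication, and a URA3 cassette allows selection by uracil prototrophy in ura3 hosts, with counterselection on 5-FOA also possible. In bacteria, a ColE1/pUC-type origin and an ampicillin resistance gene provide propagation and selection. The annotation places AmpR downstream of a cat promoter. Short phage and bacterial terminators (T3Te, T7Te, tonB) flank the bacterial modules and probably insulate them from read-through transcription. An element annotated as rop lies next to AmpR, although the catalogue lists the plasmid as high copy.

The expression cassette consists of the galactose-inducible, Gal4-regulated GAL1 promoter, the nsp11 coding sequence, and a CYC1 terminator. nsp11 is a very small product of the viral ORF1ab polyprotein. The insert is recorded as only 32 bp, wild type, and made by gene synthesis. The species field lists both budding yeast and the virus, but the record does not say why. According to the catalogue, the backbone adds a C-terminal thrombin-cleavable 3xFLAG tag for immunodetection or affinity capture, with the option of removing the tag by protease. The automated annotation does not label the nsp11 insert itself, which presumably lies in the gap between the promoter and the tag, and it detects only a short fragment of 3xFLAG. The tag configuration therefore rests on the catalogue entry rather than on the feature table. The stated purpose is yeast expression of nsp11; no more specific application is recorded.
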