Addgene plasmid #145505: pGBW-m4046530
Purpose: Yeast Expression plasmid for SARS-CoV-2 nsp11
Depositing lab: Ginkgo Bioworks & Benjie Chen. Depositing organization: Ginkgo Bioworks.
Backbone
  Vector backbone: AmpR; 2u URA3
  Backbone size w/o insert (bp): 4078
  Vector type: Yeast Expression
  Selectable markers: URA3
Growth in bacteria
  Bacterial resistance: Ampicillin, 100 μg/mL
  Growth temperature: 37°C
  Growth strain: DH5alpha
  Copy number: High Copy
Gene/Insert
  Gene/Insert name: SARS-CoV-2 nsp11
  Species: S. cerevisiae (budding yeast); Severe acute respiratory syndrome coronavirus 2
  Insert size (bp): 32
  Mutation: wt
  Entrez Gene: ORF1ab (a.k.a. GU280_gp01)
  Promoter: pGAL1
  Tag / fusion protein: Cleavable thrombin;3xFLAG (C terminal on backbone)
  Cloning method: Unknown
Resource information
  A portion of this plasmid was derived from a plasmid made by: GinkgoBioworks
Depositor comments: NCBI Reference Sequence: YP_009725312.1Created by gene synthesis with Not1 site.
How to cite: pGBW-m4046530 was a gift from Ginkgo Bioworks & Benjie Chen (Addgene plasmid # 145505 ; http://n2t.net/addgene:145505 ; RRID:Addgene_145505)
